>Addgene plasmid #185762 | SFFV-HALO-NTERM-GFP | addgene full sequence | sequence record 372506 | Addgene NGS Result
GCGCCCAATACGCAAACCGCCTCTCCCCGCGCGTTGGCCGATTCATTAATGCAGCTGGCACGACAGGTTT
CCCGACTGGAAAGCGGGCAGTGAGCGCAACGCAATTAATGTGAGTTAGCTCACTCATTAGGCACCCCAGG
CTTTACACTTTATGCTTCCGGCTCGTATGTTGTGTGGAATTGTGAGCGGATAACAATTTCACACAGGAAA
CAGCTATGACCATGATTACGCCAAGCGCGCAATTAACCCTCACTAAAGGGAACAAAAGCTGGAGCTGCAA
GCTTAATGTAGTCTTATGCAATACTCTTGTAGTCTTGCAACATGGTAACGATGAGTTAGCAACATGCCTT
ACAAGGAGAGAAAAAGCACCGTGCATGCCGATTGGTGGAAGTAAGGTGGTACGATCGTGCCTTATTAGGA
AGGCAACAGACGGGTCTGACATGGATTGGACGAACCACTGAATTGCCGCATTGCAGAGATATTGTATTTA
AGTGCCTAGCTCGATACATAAACGGGTCTCTCTGGTTAGACCAGATCTGAGCCTGGGAGCTCTCTGGCTA
ACTAGGGAACCCACTGCTTAAGCCTCAATAAAGCTTGCCTTGAGTGCTTCAAGTAGTGTGTGCCCGTCTG
TTGTGTGACTCTGGTAACTAGAGATCCCTCAGACCCTTTTAGTCAGTGTGGAAAATCTCTAGCAGTGGCG
CCCGAACAGGGACTTGAAAGCGAAAGGGAAACCAGAGGAGCTCTCTCGACGCAGGACTCGGCTTGCTGAA
GCGCGCACGGCAAGAGGCGAGGGGCGGCGACTGGTGAGTACGCCAAAAATTTTGACTAGCGGAGGCTAGA
AGGAGAGAGATGGGTGCGAGAGCGTCAGTATTAAGCGGGGGAGAATTAGATCGCGATGGGAAAAAATTCG
GTTAAGGCCAGGGGGAAAGAAAAAATATAAATTAAAACATATAGTATGGGCAAGCAGGGAGCTAGAACGA
TTCGCAGTTAATCCTGGCCTGTTAGAAACATCAGAAGGCTGTAGACAAATACTGGGACAGCTACAACCAT
CCCTTCAGACAGGATCAGAAGAACTTAGATCATTATATAATACAGTAGCAACCCTCTATTGTGTGCATCA
AAGGATAGAGATAAAAGACACCAAGGAAGCTTTAGACAAGATAGAGGAAGAGCAAAACAAAAGTAAGACC
ACCGCACAGCAAGCGGCCGCTGATCTTCAGACCTGGAGGAGGAGATATGAGGGACAATTGGAGAAGTGAA
TTATATAAATATAAAGTAGTAAAAATTGAACCATTAGGAGTAGCACCCACCAAGGCAAAGAGAAGAGTGG
TGCAGAGAGAAAAAAGAGCAGTGGGAATAGGAGCTTTGTTCCTTGGGTTCTTGGGAGCAGCAGGAAGCAC
TATGGGCGCAGCGTCAATGACGCTGACGGTACAGGCCAGACAATTATTGTCTGGTATAGTGCAGCAGCAG
AACAATTTGCTGAGGGCTATTGAGGCGCAACAGCATCTGTTGCAACTCACAGTCTGGGGCATCAAGCAGC
TCCAGGCAAGAATCCTGGCTGTGGAAAGATACCTAAAGGATCAACAGCTCCTGGGGATTTGGGGTTGCTC
TGGAAAACTCATTTGCACCACTGCTGTGCCTTGGAATGCTAGTTGGAGTAATAAATCTCTGGAACAGATT
TGGAATCACACGACCTGGATGGAGTGGGACAGAGAAATTAACAATTACACAAGCTTAATACACTCCTTAA
TTGAAGAATCGCAAAACCAGCAAGAAAAGAATGAACAAGAATTATTGGAATTAGATAAATGGGCAAGTTT
GTGGAATTGGTTTAACATAACAAATTGGCTGTGGTATATAAAATTATTCATAATGATAGTAGGAGGCTTG
GTAGGTTTAAGAATAGTTTTTGCTGTACTTTCTATAGTGAATAGAGTTAGGCAGGGATATTCACCATTAT
CGTTTCAGACCCACCTCCCAACCCCGAGGGGACCCTATTCCAGCACATATGAGCTAGCTGCAGTAACGCC
ATTTTGCAAGGCATGGAAAAATACCAAACCAAGAATAGAGAAGTTCAGATCAAGGGCGGGTACATGAAAA
TAGCTAACGTTGGGCCAAACAGGATATCTGCGGTGAGCAGTTTCGGCCCCGGCCCGGGGCCAAGAACAGA
TGGTCACCGCAGTTTCGGCCCCGGCCCGAGGCCAAGAACAGATGGTCCCCAGATATGGCCCAACCCTCAG
CAGTTTCTTAAGACCCATCAGATGTTTCCAGGCTCCCCCAAGGACCTGAAATGACCCTGCGCCTTATTTG
AATTAACCAATCAGCCTGCTTCTCGCTTCTGTTCGCGCGCTTCTGCTTCCCGAGCTCTATAAAAGAGCTC
ACAACCCCTCACTCGGCGCGCCAGTCCTCCGACAGACTGAGTCGGCCGGTCGAATCAAGCTTATCGATAC
CGTCGACTCCGGAATAGCCACCATAGCCACCGCCACCATGACCGAGTACAAGCCAACTGTCCGCTTGGCA
ACCCGCGACGATGTGCCCAGGGCCGTCCGCACGCTGGCTGCTGCCTTCGCCGACTACCCAGCCACCCGCC
ACACCGTGGACCCGGACCGCCACATCGAGCGCGTCACCGAGCTGCAGGAGCTCTTCCTCACCCGAGTTGG
CCTTGACATTGGCAAGGTCTGGGTGGCGGACGACGGTGCTGCCGTGGCCGTCTGGACCACCCCCGAGTCG
GTCGAGGCTGGCGCCGTGTTCGCCGAGATCGGGCCGCGCATGGCCGAGCTTTCGGGCTCCCGGTTGGCTG
CCCAACAGCAGATGGAGGGGCTGTTGGCACCCCACCGCCCCAAGGAGCCGGCCTGGTTCCTGGCCACAGT
TGGTGTCTCTCCCGACCACCAGGGCAAGGGCCTGGGCAGCGCCGTGGTGCTGCCTGGGGTCGAGGCTGCC
GAGCGCGCTGGCGTCCCTGCCTTCCTGGAGACCTCTGCCCCTCGCAACTTGCCCTTCTACGAGCGCCTGG
GCTTCACCGTCACCGCGGACGTCGAGGTGCCCGAGGGGCCGCGCACCTGGTGCATGACCCGCAAGCCTGG
GGCAGGCTCCGGAGCCACCAACTTTTCCCTGCTGAAGCAGGCTGGCGACGTCGAGGAGAACCCTGGCCCT
GGTAAGCCTATCCCTAACCCTCTCCTCGGTCTCGATTCTACGGCAGAAATCGGTACTGGCTTTCCATTCG
ACCCCCATTATGTGGAAGTCCTGGGCGAGCGCATGCACTACGTCGATGTTGGTCCGCGCGATGGCACCCC
TGTGCTGTTCCTGCACGGTAACCCGACCTCCTCCTACGTGTGGCGCAACATCATCCCGCATGTTGCACCG
ACCCATCGCTGCATTGCTCCAGACCTGATCGGTATGGGCAAATCCGACAAACCAGACCTGGGTTATTTCT
TCGACGACCACGTCCGCTTCATGGATGCCTTCATCGAAGCCCTGGGTCTGGAAGAGGTCGTCCTGGTCAT
TCACGACTGGGGCTCCGCTCTGGGTTTCCACTGGGCCAAGCGCAATCCAGAGCGCGTCAAAGGTATTGCA
TTTATGGAGTTCATCCGCCCTATCCCGACCTGGGACGAATGGCCAGAATTTGCCCGCGAGACCTTCCAGG
CCTTCCGCACCACCGACGTCGGCCGCAAGCTGATCATCGATCAGAACGTTTTTATCGAGGGTACGCTGCC
GATGGGTGTCGTCCGCCCGCTGACTGAAGTCGAGATGGACCATTACCGCGAGCCGTTCCTGAATCCTGTT
GACCGCGAGCCACTGTGGCGCTTCCCAAACGAGCTGCCAATCGCCGGTGAGCCAGCGAACATCGTCGCGC
TGGTCGAAGAATACATGGACTGGCTGCACCAGTCCCCTGTCCCGAAGCTGCTGTTCTGGGGCACCCCAGG
CGTTCTGATCCCACCGGCCGAAGCCGCTCGCCTGGCCAAAAGCCTGCCTAACTGCAAGGCTGTGGACATC
GGCCCGGGTCTGAATCTGCTGCAAGAAGACAACCCGGACCTGATCGGCAGCGAGATCGCGCGCTGGCTGT
CGACGCTCGAGATTTCCGGCACGCGTGCTGAAGCTGCTGCAAAGGAAGCTGCAGCTAAGGAGGCTGCAGC
TAAGGCTGGATCCGTCAGTAAAGGGGAAGAATTGTTTACGGGTGTTGTTCCGATACTTGTTGAATTGGAT
GGGGATGTGAATGGTCATAAATTTTCCGTTAGTGGTGAAGGGGAAGGTGACGCTACTTATGGTAAATTGA
CATTGAAATTTATTTGTACTACAGGAAAACTTCCAGTCCCATGGCCGACTTTGGTAACGACTCTTACATA
TGGAGTCCAATGTTTTAGTAGGTATCCAGATCACATGAAACAACATGATTTCTTTAAATCAGCAATGCCT
GAGGGATATGTTCAAGAACGAACAATATTCTTTAAAGATGATGGGAACTATAAGACAAGGGCAGAAGTCA
AATTTGAAGGTGATACACTCGTTAATCGGATTGAACTGAAAGGGATAGATTTTAAGGAAGATGGGAATAT
TCTTGGGCACAAACTTGAATATAATTATAATTCCCATAATGTATACATAATGGCTGACAAGCAGAAGAAT
GGAATTAAAGTCAATTTTAAAATAAGGCATAATATAGAAGATGGGAGTGTCCAATTGGCTGATCATTACC
AACAAAATACACCTATTGGGGATGGTCCTGTCCTCTTGCCTGATAATCATTATCTTTCTACACAATCTGC
TCTCTCAAAGGACCCTAATGAAAAGCGCGACCATATGGTGTTGTTGGAATTTGTCACTGCTGCAGGCATT
ACCCTGGGAATGGATGAACTCTATAAATGAGAATTCTAGGTACAAGTAAACTAGTAAGCTTGGCGTAACT
AGATCTTGAGACAAATGGCAGTATTCATCCACAATTTTAAAAGAAAAGGGGGGATTGGGGGGTACAGTGC
AGGGGAAAGAATAGTAGACATAATAGCAACAGACATACAAACTAAAGAATTACAAAAACAAATTACAAAA
ATTCAAAATTTTCGGGTTTATTACAGGGACAGCAGAGATCCACTTTGGGCTCGAGCTTGGTTCATTCTCA
AGCCTACGCGTTAAGTCGACAATCAACCTCTGGATTACAAAATTTGTGAAAGATTGACTGGTATTCTTAA
CTATGTTGCTCCTTTTACGCTATGTGGATACGCTGCTTTAATGCCTTTGTATCATGCTATTGCTTCCCGT
ATGGCTTTCATTTTCTCCTCCTTGTATAAATCCTGGTTGCTGTCTCTTTATGAGGAGTTGTGGCCCGTTG
TCAGGCAACGTGGCGTGGTGTGCACTGTGTTTGCTGACGCAACCCCCACTGGTTGGGGCATTGCCACCAC
CTGTCAGCTCCTTTCCGGGACTTTCGCTTTCCCCCTCCCTATTGCCACGGCGGAACTCATCGCCGCCTGC
CTTGCCCGCTGCTGGACAGGGGCTCGGCTGTTGGGCACTGACAATTCCGTGGTGTTGTCGGGGAAATCAT
CGTCCTTTCCTTGGCTGCTCGCCTGTGTTGCCACCTGGATTCTGCGCGGGACGTCCTTCTGCTACGTCCC
TTCGGCCCTCAATCCAGCGGACCTTCCTTCCCGCGGCCTGCTGCCGGCTCTGCGGCCTCTTCCGCGTCTT
CGCCTTCGCCCTCAGACGAGTCGGATCTCCCTTTGGGCCGCCTCCCCGCGTCGACTTTAAGACCAATGAC
TTACAAGGCAGCTGTAGATCTTAGCCACTTTTTAAAAGAAAAGGGGGGACTGGAAGGGCTAATTCACTCC
CAACGAAGACAAGATCTGCTTTTTGCTTGTACTGGGTCTCTCTGGTTAGACCAGATCTGAGCCTGGGAGC
TCTCTGGCTAACTAGGGAACCCACTGCTTAAGCCTCAATAAAGCTTGCCTTGAGTGCTTCAAGTAGTGTG
TGCCCGTCTGTTGTGTGACTCTGGTAACTAGAGATCCCTCAGACCCTTTTAGTCAGTGTGGAAAATCTCT
AGCAGTACGTATAGTAGTTCATGTCATCTTATTATTCAGTATTTATAACTTGCAAAGAAATGAATATCAG
AGAGTGAGAGGAACTTGTTTATTGCAGCTTATAATGGTTACAAATAAAGCAATAGCATCACAAATTTCAC
AAATAAAGCATTTTTTTCACTGCATTCTAGTTGTGGTTTGTCCAAACTCATCAATGTATCTTATCATGTC
TGGCTCTAGCTATCCCGCCCCTAACTCCGCCCATCCCGCCCCTAACTCCGCCCAGTTCCGCCCATTCTCC
GCCCCATGGCTGACTAATTTTTTTTATTTATGCAGAGGCCGAGGCCGCCTCGGCCTCTGAGCTATTCCAG
AAGTAGTGAGGAGGCTTTTTTGGAGGCCTAGGGACGTACCCAATTCGCCCTATAGTGAGTCGTATTACGC
GCGCTCACTGGCCGTCGTTTTACAACGTCGTGACTGGGAAAACCCTGGCGTTACCCAACTTAATCGCCTT
GCAGCACATCCCCCTTTCGCCAGCTGGCGTAATAGCGAAGAGGCCCGCACCGATCGCCCTTCCCAACAGT
TGCGCAGCCTGAATGGCGAATGGG
[124 nt withheld, positions 6605-6728]
C
[91 nt withheld, positions 6730-6820]
A
[49 nt withheld, positions 6822-6870]
CCTTTGACGTTGGAGTCCACGTTCTTT
[37 nt withheld, positions 6898-6934]
ACCCTATCTCGGTCTATTCTTTTGATTTATAAGGGATTTTGCCGATTTCGGCCTATTGGTTAAAAAATGA
GCTGATTTAACAAAAATTTAACGCGAATTTTAACAAAATATTAACGCTTACAATTTAGGTGGCACTTTTC
GGGGAAATGTGCGCGGAACCCCTATTTGTTTATTTTTCTAAATACATTCAAATATGTATCCGCTCATGAG
ACAATAACCCTGATAAATGCTTCAATAATATTGAAAAAGGAAGAGTATGAGTATTCAACATTTCCGTGTC
GCCCTTATTCCCTTTTTTGCGGCATTTTGCCTTCCTGTTTTTGCTCACCCAGAAACGCTGGTGAAAGTAA
AAGATGCTGAAGATCAGTTGGGTGCACGAGTGGGTTACATCGAACTGGATCTCAACAGCGGTAAGATCCT
TGAGAGTTTTCGCCCCGAAGAACGTTTTCCAATGATGAGCACTTTTAAAGTTCTGCTATGTGGCGCGGTA
TTATCCCGTATTGACGCCGGGCAAGAGCAACTCGGTCGCCGCATACACTATTCTCAGAATGACTTGGTTG
AGTACTCACCAGTCACAGAAAAGCATCTTACGGATGGCATGACAGTAAGAGAATTATGCAGTGCTGCCAT
AACCATGAGTGATAACACTGCGGCCAACTTACTTCTGACAACGATCGGAGGACCGAAGGAGCTAACCGCT
TTTTTGCACAACATGGGGGATCATGTAACTCGCCTTGATCGTTGGGAACCGGAGCTGAATGAAGCCATAC
CAAACGACGAGCGTGACACCACGATGCCTGTAGCAATGGCAACAACGTTGCGCAAACTATTAACTGGCGA
ACTACTTACTCTAGCTTCCCGGCAACAATTAATAGACTGGATGGAGGCGGATAAAGTTGCAGGACCACTT
CTGCGCTCGGCCCTTCCGGCTGGCTGGTTTATTGCTGATAAATCTGGAGCCGGTGAGCGTGGGTCTCGCG
GTATCATTGCAGCACTGGGGCCAGATGGTAAGCCCTCCCGTATCGTAGTTATCTACACGACGGGGAGTCA
GGCAACTATGGATGAACGAAATAGACAGATCGCTGAGATAGGTGCCTCACTGATTAAGCATTGGTAACTG
TCAGACCAAGTTTACTCATATATACTTTAGATTGATTTAAAACTTCATTTTTAATTTAAAAGGATCTAGG
TGAAGATCCTTTTTGATAATCTCATGACCAAAATCCCTTAACGTGAGTTTTCGTTCCACTGAGCGTCAGA
CCCCGTAGAAAAGATCAAAGGATCTTCTTGAGATCCTTTTTTTCTGCGCGTAATCTGCTGCTTGCAAACA
AAAAAACCACCGCTACCAGCGGTGGTTTGTTTGCCGGATCAAGAGCTACCAACTCTTTTTCCGAAGGTAA
CTGGCTTCAGCAGAGCGCAGATACCAAATACTGTTCTTCTAGTGTAGCCGTAGTTAGGCCACCACTTCAA
GAACTCTGTAGCACCGCCTACATACCTCGCTCTGCTAATCCTGTTACCAGTGGCTGCTGCCAGTGGCGAT
AAGTCGTGTCTTACCGGGTTGGACTCAAGACGATAGTTACCGGATAAGGCGCAGCGGTCGGGCTGAACGG
GGGGTTCGTGCACACAGCCCAGCTTGGAGCGAACGACCTACACCGAACTGAGATACCTACAGCGTGAGCT
ATGAGAAAGCGCCACGCTTCCCGAAGGGAGAAAGGCGGACAGGTATCCGGTAAGCGGCAGGGTCGGAACA
GGAGAGCGCACGAGGGAGCTTCCAGGGGGAAACGCCTGGTATCTTTATAGTCCTGTCGGGTTTCGCCACC
TCTGACTTGAGCGTCGATTTTTGTGATGCTCGTCAGGGGGGCGGAGCCTATGGAAAAACGCCAGCAACGC
GGCCTTTTTACGGTTCCTGGCCTTTTGCTGGCCTTTTGCTCACATGTTCTTTCCTGCGTTATCCCCTGAT
TCTGTGGATAACCGTATTACCGCCTTTGAGTGAGCTGATACCGCTCGCCGCAGCCGAACGACCGAGCGCA
GCGAGTCAGTGAGCGAGGAAGCGGAAGA
Features (pLannotate 1.2.2; 30 found; start..end, strand, type, name):
      1..93      +  CDS            lacI (fragment): lac repressor; lacI; The lac repressor binds to the lac operator to inhibit transcription in E. coli. This inhibition can be relieved by adding lactose or isopropyl-β-D-thiogalactopyranoside (IPTG).
    106..127     +  protein_bind   CAP binding site: CAP binding activates transcription in the presence of cAMP. E. coli catabolite activator protein
    142..172     +  promoter       lac promoter: promoter for the E. coli lac operon
    180..196     +  protein_bind   lac operator: The lac repressor binds to the lac operator to inhibit transcription in E. coli. This inhibition can be relieved by adding lactose or isopropyl-β-D-thiogalactopyranoside (IPTG). lac repressor encoded by lacI
    241..259     +  promoter       T3 promoter: promoter for bacteriophage T3 RNA polymerase
    287..513     +  promoter       RSV promoter: Rous sarcoma virus enhancer/promoter
    514..694     +  LTR            5' LTR (truncated): truncated 5' long terminal repeat (LTR) from HIV-1
    741..866     +  misc_feature   HIV-1 Ψ: packaging signal of human immunodeficiency virus type 1
    850..1213    +  CDS            HIV-1 gag (fragment): gag protein from human immunodeficiency virus 1; gag
   1359..1592    +  misc_feature   RRE: The Rev response element (RRE) of HIV-1 allows for Rev-dependent mRNA export from the nucleus to the cytoplasm.
   1969..1995    +  CDS            Rev (fragment): human immunodeficiency virus 1 (HIV-1) Rev protein; rev; enhances nuclear export of unspliced and incompletely spliced viral mRNAs
   2023..2424    +  promoter       SFFV promoter: spleen focus-forming virus long terminal repeat (LTR) promoter
   2434..2457    +  misc_feature   MCS (fragment): pBluescript multiple cloning site
   2488..3084    +  CDS            pac: PUAC_STRAD - Protein predicted: Swiss-Prot protein existence level 4. Detoxification of puromycin. From Streptomyces alboniger.
   3151..3192    +  CDS            V5 tag: epitope tag from simian virus 5
   3192..4080    +  CDS            HaloTag® (fragment): modified bacterial dehalogenase that forms covalent bonds with chloroalkane derivatives
   4144..4857    +  CDS            EGFP: EGFP is a basic (constitutively fluorescent) green fluorescent protein published in 1996, derived from Aequorea victoria. It is reported to be a rapidly-maturing weak dimer with moderate acid sensitivity.
   4935..5052    +  misc_feature   cPPT/CTS: central polypurine tract and central termination sequence of HIV-1
   5096..5115    +  intron         EF-1α intron A (fragment): truncated intron upstream of the start codon of human EF-1α
   5131..5719    +  misc_feature   WPRE: woodchuck hepatitis virus posttranscriptional regulatory element
   5770..5789    +  misc_feature   cPPT/CTS (fragment): central polypurine tract and central termination sequence of HIV-1
   5791..6024    +  LTR            3' LTR (ΔU3): self-inactivating 3' long terminal repeat (LTR) from HIV-1
   6102..6223    +  polyA_signal   SV40 poly(A) signal: SV40 polyadenylation signal
   6263..6398    +  rep_origin     SV40 ori: SV40 origin of replication
   6419..6437    -  promoter       T7 promoter: promoter for bacteriophage T7 RNA polymerase
   6445..6600    +  CDS            lacZα (fragment): LacZα fragment of β-galactosidase; lacZ fragment
   6605..7033    +  rep_origin     f1 ori (sequence partly withheld): f1 bacteriophage origin of replication; arrow indicates direction of (+) strand synthesis
   7086..7190    +  promoter       AmpR promoter: bla
   7191..8051    +  CDS            AmpR: β-lactamase; bla; confers resistance to ampicillin, carbenicillin, and related antibiotics
   8222..8810    +  rep_origin     ori: high-copy-number ColE1/pMB1/pBR322/pUC origin of replication
