[The description below was written by a language model from this plasmid's Addgene catalogue record and pLannotate feature annotations shown in this document.]
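Description:
SFFV-HALO-NTERM-GFP is a lentiviral transfer plasmid of about 9 kb that expresses GFP fused at its N terminus to a V5 epitope and the HaloTag degron, built on the SFFV-HALO-NTERM backbone. It is maintained in E. coli through a high-copy ColE1/pUC-type origin with ampicillin resistance (AmpR). An f1 origin, an SV40 origin and poly(A) signal, and remnants of lac and pBluescript cloning sequences are also annotated. The viral framework has a third-generation, self-inactivating layout. An RSV promoter drives a truncated HIV-1 5' LTR, followed by the Ψ packaging signal with a gag fragment and the RRE for Rev-dependent export of the genomic RNA. A WPRE to boost transcript expression and a ΔU3 3' LTR lie downstream of the cargo. Somewhat unusually, the annotated cPPT/CTS also sits downstream of the expression cassette rather than upstream.

The only internal promoter annotated is the spleen focus-forming virus LTR promoter. Behind it, in the same orientation, come the puromycin N-acetyltransferase gene (pac), then the V5 tag, HaloTag and EGFP. This suggests that the puromycin marker and the degron fusion are produced from a single transcript. The short gap between pac and V5 carries no annotated element, so the record does not state how the two are separated. HaloTag is a modified bacterial dehalogenase that bonds covalently to chloroalkane ligands, which allows ligand-induced degradation of the fused protein. Here GFP acts as a fluorescent readout of that degradation. BamHI and EcoRI sites flanking GFP are retained, so another gene of interest can be swapped in. The plasmid comes from a study that systematically compared conditional degron tag technologies for target validation.
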