Addgene plasmid #185762: SFFV-HALO-NTERM-GFP
Purpose: Degron-GFP fusion plasmid with restriction sites BamH1 and EcoR1 around GFP for subcloning
Depositing lab: Alessandra Ianari & William Sellers. Depositing organization: Broad Institute. Publication: Systematic profiling of conditional degron tag technologies for target validation studies. Bondeson DP, Mullin-Bernstein Z, Oliver S, Skipper TA, Atack TC, Bick N, Ching M, Guirguis AA, Kwon J, Langan C, Millson D, Paolella BR, Tran K, Wie SJ, Vazquez F, Tothova Z, Golub TR, Sellers WR, Ianari A. Nat Commun. 2022 Sep 20;13(1):5495. doi: 10.1038/s41467-022-33246-4. PubMed 36127368.
Backbone
  Vector backbone: SFFV-HALO-NTERM
  Vector type: Lentiviral
  Selectable markers: Puromycin
Growth in bacteria
  Bacterial resistance: Ampicillin, 100 μg/mL
  Growth temperature: 30°C
  Growth strain: NEB Stable
  Copy number: High Copy
Gene/Insert
  Gene/Insert name: GFP
  Species: Other
  Insert size (bp): 730
  Mutation: none
  Promoter: SFFV
  Tag / fusion protein: V5, Halo (N terminal on insert)
  Cloning method: Restriction Enzyme; 5′ cloning site BamH1 (not destroyed); 3′ cloning site EcoR1 (not destroyed)
Terms and licenses: Academic/Nonprofit Terms; Industry Terms: Not Available to Industry
How to cite: SFFV-HALO-NTERM-GFP was a gift from Alessandra Ianari & William Sellers (Addgene plasmid # 185762 ; http://n2t.net/addgene:185762 ; RRID:Addgene_185762)
